Addgene plasmid #163137: pLyGo-Bs-1
Purpose: (Empty Backbone) pLyGo cloning vector for a sequence of interest (LPMO) in Bacillus subtilis. Vector encoding the AmyL signal peptide and the LyGo casette (SapI-ccdB-SapI)
Depositing lab: Morten Norholm. Depositing organization: Danmarks Tekniske Universitet. Publication: LyGo: A Platform for Rapid Screening of Lytic Polysaccharide Monooxygenase Production. Hernandez-Rollan C, Falkenberg KB, Rennig M, Bertelsen AB, Ipsen JO, Brander S, Daley DO, Johansen KS, Norholm MHH. ACS Synth Biol. 2021 Apr 16;10(4):897-906. doi: 10.1021/acssynbio.1c00034. Epub 2021 Apr 2. PubMed 33797234.
Backbone
  Vector backbone: pBS293C-amyE
  Backbone size (bp): 6605
  Vector type: Bacterial Expression, Synthetic Biology
  Promoter: PamyL-PamyQ-PcryIIIA-cryIIIAstab49
  Selectable markers: Chloramphenicol
Growth in bacteria
  Bacterial resistance: Kanamycin, 50 μg/mL
  Growth temperature: 37°C
  Growth strain: ccdB Survival
  Copy number: Low Copy
Gene/Insert
  Cloning method: Restriction Enzyme
Terms and licenses: Academic/Nonprofit Terms; Industry Terms: Not Available to Industry
Depositor comments: Please visit https://www.biorxiv.org/content/10.1101/2020.11.04.368555v1 for bioRxiv preprint.
How to cite: pLyGo-Bs-1 was a gift from Morten Norholm (Addgene plasmid # 163137 ; http://n2t.net/addgene:163137 ; RRID:Addgene_163137)
