[The description below was written by a language model from this plasmid's Addgene catalogue record and pLannotate feature annotations shown in this document.]
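Description:
pLyGo-Bs-1 is an empty cloning and expression backbone from the LyGo platform, built on pBS293C-amyE and intended for producing a sequence of interest, specifically lytic polysaccharide monooxygenases (LPMOs), in Bacillus subtilis. In E. coli it is maintained through a ColE1/pMB1-type origin accompanied by rop and the bom region, consistent with its listing as low copy, and it is selected with kanamycin via an aph(3')-Ia gene. An f1 origin is also annotated. A Staphylococcus-type cat gene provides chloramphenicol selection, listed as the selectable marker, presumably for the Bacillus host. The "amyE" in the backbone name and an annotated amylase-like fragment next to cat suggest homology for integration at the amylase locus, but the record does not say this explicitly.

The expression region is driven by the composite PamyL-PamyQ-PcryIIIA promoter with the cryIIIA stabiliser element, as named in the catalogue entry; this promoter is not picked out in the automated feature table. Downstream lies a short fragment of the Bacillus licheniformis alpha-amylase gene, corresponding to the AmyL signal peptide that directs secretion of the fused protein. It is followed by the LyGo cassette, in which ccdB is flanked by SapI sites, and by a lambda t0 terminator. SapI is a type IIS enzyme that cuts outside its recognition site, so digestion lets an insert replace ccdB and join directly to the signal peptide. Because CcdB poisons DNA gyrase, uncut parental plasmid is counter-selected in standard E. coli strains, and the empty vector must be kept in a ccdB-tolerant strain. Short annotations such as the PDK intron, lacI and CAP site fragments are probably incidental matches or cloning remnants.

The vector is used for rapid screening of LPMO secretion and production in B. subtilis.
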