Features (pLannotate 1.2.2; 16 found; start..end, strand, type, name):
    471..528     +  promoter       AmpR promoter (fragment): bla
    537..1352    -  CDS            KanR: aminoglycoside phosphotransferase; aph(3')-Ia; confers resistance to kanamycin in bacteria or G418 (Geneticin®) in eukaryotes
   1474..2062    +  rep_origin     ori: high-copy-number ColE1/pMB1/pBR322/pUC origin of replication
   2248..2387    -  misc_feature   bom: basis of mobility region from pBR322
   2489..2680    -  CDS            rop: Rop protein, which maintains plasmids at low copy number; rop
   2721..2780    +  CDS            mbeC (fragment): MBEC_ECOLX - Experimental evidence at protein level: Swiss-Prot protein existence level 1. Required for efficient mobilization of ColE1 plasmid and is thus essential to promote the specific transfer of the plasmid during conjugation. Probably functions by inducing DNA bending, helping the MbeA relaxase to melt the DNA around the nic site and cleave the phosphodiester bond. Binds specifically double-stranded DNA (dsDNA) containing the ColE1 oriT but does not recognize the inverted repeat (IR). From Escherichia coli.
   2879..3244    +  CDS            amyA (fragment): AMY_BUTFI - Protein inferred from homology: Swiss-Prot protein existence level 3. From Butyrivibrio fibrisolvens.
   3389..4036    -  CDS            cat: CAT1_STAAU - Experimental evidence at transcript level: Swiss-Prot protein existence level 2. This enzyme is an effector of chloramphenicol resistance in bacteria. From Staphylococcus aureus.
   4197..4283    -  terminator     rrnB T1 terminator: Escherichia coli rrnB; transcription terminator T1 from the E. coli rrnB gene
   4314..4393    +  CDS            lacI (fragment): lac repressor; lacI; The lac repressor binds to the lac operator to inhibit transcription in E. coli. This inhibition can be relieved by adding lactose or isopropyl-β-D-thiogalactopyranoside (IPTG).
   4406..4427    +  protein_bind   CAP binding site: CAP binding activates transcription in the presence of cAMP. E. coli catabolite activator protein
   5276..5362    +  CDS            amyS (fragment): AMY_BACLI - Also known as amyL. Experimental evidence at protein level: Swiss-Prot protein existence level 1. From Bacillus licheniformis. Used in the food industry for high temperature liquefaction of starch-containing mashes and in the detergent industry to remove starch. Sold under the name Termamyl by Novozymes.
   5412..5483    +  intron         PDK intron (fragment): pdk; modified pyruvate orthophosphate dikinase intron from Flaveria trinervia 3.0
   5515..5820    +  CDS            ccdB: CcdB, a bacterial toxin that poisons DNA gyrase; ccdB; Plasmids containing the ccdB gene cannot be propagated in standard E. coli strains.
   5864..5958    +  terminator     lambda t0 terminator: transcription terminator from phage lambda
   6591..418     +  rep_origin     f1 ori (across the origin) (sequence partly withheld): f1 bacteriophage origin of replication; arrow indicates direction of (+) strand synthesis
>Addgene plasmid #163137 | pLyGo-Bs-1 | addgene full sequence | sequence record 332146 | Addgene NGS Result
[113 nt withheld, positions 1-113]
C
[91 nt withheld, positions 115-205]
A
[49 nt withheld, positions 207-255]
CCTTTGACGTTGGAGTCCACGTTCTTT
[37 nt withheld, positions 283-319]
ACCCTATCTCGGTCTATTCTTTTGATTTATAAGGGATTTTGCCGATTTCGGCCTATTGGTTAAAAAATGA
GCTGATTTAACAAAAATTTAACGCGAATTTTAACAAAATATTAACGCTTACAATTTAGGTGGCACTTTTC
GGGGAAATGTGCGCGGAACCCCTATTTGTTTATTTTTCTAAATACATTCAAATATGTATCCGCTCATGAA
TTAATTCTTAGAAAAACTCATCGAGCATCAAATGAAACTGCAATTTATTCATATCAGGATTATCAATACC
ATATTTTTGAAAAAGCCGTTTCTGTAATGAAGGAGAAAACTCACCGAGGCAGTTCCATAGGATGGCAAGA
TCCTGGTATCGGTCTGCGATTCCGACTCGTCCAACATCAATACAACCTATTAATTTCCCCTCGTCAAAAA
TAAGGTTATCAAGTGAGAAATCACCATGAGTGACGACTGAATCCGGTGAGAATGGCAAAAGTTTATGCAT
TTCTTTCCAGACTTGTTCAACAGGCCAGCCATTACGCTCGTCATCAAAATCACTCGCATCAACCAAACCG
TTATTCATTCGTGATTGCGCCTGAGCGAGACGAAATACGCGATCGCTGTTAAAAGGACAATTACAAACAG
GAATCGAATGCAACCGGCGCAGGAACACTGCCAGCGCATCAACAATATTTTCACCTGAATCAGGATATTC
TTCTAATACCTGGAATGCTGTTTTCCCGGGGATCGCAGTGGTGAGTAACCATGCATCATCAGGAGTACGG
ATAAAATGCTTGATGGTCGGAAGAGGCATAAATTCCGTCAGCCAGTTTAGTCTGACCATCTCATCTGTAA
CATCATTGGCAACGCTACCTTTGCCATGTTTCAGAAACAACTCTGGCGCATCGGGCTTCCCATACAATCG
ATAGATTGTCGCACCTGATTGCCCGACATTATCGCGAGCCCATTTATACCCATATAAATCAGCATCCATG
TTGGAATTTAATCGCGGCCTAGAGCAAGACGTTTCCCGTTGAATATGGCTCATAACACCCCTTGTATTAC
TGTTTATGTAAGCAGACAGTTTTATTGTTCATGACCAAAATCCCTTAACGTGAGTTTTCGTTCCACTGAG
CGTCAGACCCCGTAGAAAAGATCAAAGGATCTTCTTGAGATCCTTTTTTTCTGCGCGTAATCTGCTGCTT
GCAAACAAAAAAACCACCGCTACCAGCGGTGGTTTGTTTGCCGGATCAAGAGCTACCAACTCTTTTTCCG
AAGGTAACTGGCTTCAGCAGAGCGCAGATACCAAATACTGTCCTTCTAGTGTAGCCGTAGTTAGGCCACC
ACTTCAAGAACTCTGTAGCACCGCCTACATACCTCGCTCTGCTAATCCTGTTACCAGTGGCTGCTGCCAG
TGGCGATAAGTCGTGTCTTACCGGGTTGGACTCAAGACGATAGTTACCGGATAAGGCGCAGCGGTCGGGC
TGAACGGGGGGTTCGTGCACACAGCCCAGCTTGGAGCGAACGACCTACACCGAACTGAGATACCTACAGC
GTGAGCTATGAGAAAGCGCCACGCTTCCCGAAGGGAGAAAGGCGGACAGGTATCCGGTAAGCGGCAGGGT
CGGAACAGGAGAGCGCACGAGGGAGCTTCCAGGGGGAAACGCCTGGTATCTTTATAGTCCTGTCGGGTTT
CGCCACCTCTGACTTGAGCGTCGATTTTTGTGATGCTCGTCAGGGGGGCGGAGCCTATGGAAAAACGCCA
GCAACGCGGCCTTTTTACGGTTCCTGGCCTTTTGCTGGCCTTTTGCTCACATGTTCTTTCCTGCGTTATC
CCCTGATTCTGTGGATAACCGTATTACCGCCTTTGAGTGAGCTGATACCGCTCGCCGCAGCCGAACGACC
GAGCGCAGCGAGTCAGTGAGCGAGGAAGCGGAAGAGGGCCTGATGCGGTATTTTCTCCTTACGCATCTGT
GCGGTATTTCACACCGCAATGGTGCACTCTCAGTACAATCTGCTCTGATGCCGCATAGTTAAGCCAGTAT
ACACTCCGCTATCGCTACGTGACTGGGTCATGGCTGCGCCCCGACACCCGCCAACACCCGCTGACGCGCC
CTGACGGGCTTGTCTGCTCCCGGCATCCGCTTACAGACAAGCTGTGACCGTCTCCGGGAGCTGCATGTGT
CAGAGGTTTTCACCGTCATCACCGAAACGCGCGAGGCAGCTGCGGTAAAGCTCATCAGCGTGGTCGTGAA
GCGATTCACAGATGTCTGCCTGTTCATCCGCGTCCAGCTCGTTGAGTTTCTCCAGAAGCGTTAATGTCTG
GCTTCTGATAAAGCGGGCCATGTTAAGGGCGGTTTTTTCCTGTTTGGTCACTGATGCCTCCGTGTAAGGG
GGATTTCTGTTCATGGGGGTAATGATACCGATGAAACGAGAGAGGATGCTCACGATACGGGTTACTGATG
ATGAACATGCACTGGCGGTATGTTTGCAAAACGATTCAAAACCTCTTTACTGCCGTTATTCGCTGGATTT
TTATTGCTGTTTCATTTGGTTCTGGCAGGACCGGCGGCTGCGAGTGCTGAAACGGCGAACAAATCGAATG
AGCTTACAGCACCGTCGATCAAAAGCGGAACCATTCTTCATGCATGGAATTGGTCGTTCAATACGTTAAA
ACACAATATGAAGGATATTCATGATGCAGGATATACAGCCATTCAGACATCTCCGATTAACCAAGTAAAG
GAAGGGAATCAAGGAGATAAAAGCATGTCGAACTGGTACTGGCTGTATCAGCCGACATCGTATCAAATTG
GCAACCGTTACTTAGGTACTGAACAAGAATTTAAAGAAATGTGTGCAGCCGCTGAAGAATATGGCATAAA
GGTCATTGTTGACGCGGTCATCAATCATACCACCAGTGATTATGCCGCGATTTCCAATGAGGTTAAGAGT
ATTCCAAACTGGACACATGGAAACACACAAATTAAAAACTGGTCTGATCGATCGTCTCAGCGAGGCGCGT
CAGGTTAGTGACATTAGAAAACCGACTGTAAAAAGTACAGTCGGCATTATCTCATATTATAAAAGCCAGT
CATTAGGCCTATCTGACAATTCCTGAATAGAGTTCATAAACAATCCTGCATGATAACCATCACAAACAGA
ATGATGTACCTGTAAAGATAGCGGTAAATATATTGAATTACCTTTATTAATGAATTTTCCTGCTGTAATA
ATGGGTAGAAGGTAATTACTATTATTATTGATATTTAAGTTAAACCCAGTAAATGAAGTCCATGGAATAA
TAGAAAGAGAAAAAGCATTTTCAGGTATAGGTGTTTTGGGAAACAATTTCCCCGAACCATTATATTTCTC
TACATCAGAAAGGTATAAATCATAAAACTCTTTGAAGTCATTCTTTACAGGAGTCCAAATACCAGAGAAT
GTTTTAGATACACCATCAAAAATTGTATAAAGTGGCTCTAACTTATCCCAATAACCTAACTCTCCGTCGC
TATTGTAACCAGTTCTAAAAGCTGTATTTGAGTTTATCACCCTTGTCACTAAGAAAATAAATGCAGGGTA
AAATTTATATCCTTCTTGTTTTATGTTTCGGTATAAAACACTAATATCAATTTCTGTGGTTATACTAAAA
GTCGTTTGTTGGTTCAAATAATGATTAAATATCTCTTTTCTCTTCCAATTGTCTAAATCAATTTTATTAA
AGTTCATTTGATATGCCTCCTAAATTTTTATCTAAAGTGAATTTAGGAGGCTTACTTGTCTGCTTTCTTC
ATTAGAATCAATCCTTTTTTAAAAGTCAATATTACTGTAACATAAATATATATTTTAAAAATATCCCACT
TACGCGCCCAGCTGTCTAGGGCGGCGGATTTGTCCTACTCAGGAGAGCGTTCACCGACAAACAACAGATA
AAACGAAAGGCCCAGTCTTTCGACTGAGCCTTTCGTTTTATTTGATGCCTTTAATTAAGAAGCGGAGCGC
GAATAAACCGCCTCTCCCCGCGCGTTGGCCGATTCATTAATGCAGCTGGCACGACAGGTTTCCCGACTGG
AAAGCGGGCAGTGAGCGCAACGCAATTAATGTGAGTTAGCTCACTCATTAGGCACCCCAGGCTTTACACT
TTATGCGTCTATTCTTTTGGAAGAAAATATAGGGAAAATGGTATTTGTTAAAAATTCTGAATATTTATAC
AATATCATATGTTTCACATTGAAATATGCTGTCCAGACTGTCCGCTGTGTAAAAAATAGGAATAAAGGGG
GGTTGTTATTATTTTACTGATATGTAAAATATAATTTGTATAAGAAAATTCGAAACGTAAGATGAAACCT
TAGATAAAAGTGCTTTTTTTGTTGCAATTGAAGAATTATTAATGTTAAGCTTAATTAAAGATAATATCTT
TGAATTGTAACGCCCCTCAAAAGTAAGAACTACAAAAAAAGAATACGTTATATAGAAATATGTTTGAACC
TTCTTCAGATTACAAATATATTCGGACGGACTCTACCTCAAATGCTTATCTAACTATAGAATGACATACA
AGCACAACCTTGAAAATTTGAAAATATAACTACCAATGAACTTGTTCATGTGAATTATCGCTGTATTTAA
TTTTCTCAATTCAATATATAATATGCCAATACATTGTTACAAGTAGAAATTAAGACACCCTTGATAGCCT
TACTATACCTAACATGATGTAGTATTAAATGAATATGTAAATATATTTATGATAAGAAGCGACTTATTTA
TAATCATTACATATTTTTCTATTGGAATGATTAAGATTCCAATAGAATAGTGTATAAATTATTTATCTTG
AAAGGAGGGATGCCTAAAAACGAAGAACATTAAAAACATATATTTGCACCGTCTAATGGATTTATGAAAA
ATCATTTTATCAGTTTGAAAATTATGTATTATGATTAACTAATAAGGAGGACAAACATGAAACAACAAAA
ACGGCTTTACGCCCGATTGCTGCCGCTGTTATTTGCGCTCATCTTCTTGCTGCCTCATTCTGCAGCAGCG
GCGCATCGAAGAGCTTAACGCAAAAAACCCCGCTTCGGCGGGGTTTTTTCGCTACTAAAAGCCAGATAAC
AGTATGCGTATTTGCGCGCTGATTTTTGCGGTATAAGAATATATACTGATATGTATACCCGAAGTATGTC
AAAAAGAGGTATGCTATGCAGTTTAAGGTTTACACCTATAAAAGAGAGAGCCGTTATCGTCTGTTTGTGG
ATGTACAGAGTGATATTATTGACACGCCCGGGCGACGGATGGTGATCCCCCTGGCCAGTGCACGTCTGCT
GTCAGATAAAGTCTCCCGTGAACTTTACCCGGTGGTGCATATCGGGGATAAAAGCTGGCGCATGATGACC
ACCGATATGGCCAGTGTGCCGGTCTCCGTTATCGGGGAAGAAGTGGCTGATCTCAGCCACCGCGAAAATG
ACATCAAAAACGCCATTAACCTGATGTTCTGGGGAATATAAGCTCTTCGTAAGATCCGGCTGTTCAGCGT
CTGAACTAGTCTTGGACTCCTGTTGATAGATCCAGTAATGACCTCAGAACTCCATCTGGATTTGTTCAGA
ACGCTCGGTTGCCGCCGGGCGTTTTTTATTGGTGAGAATCCAGGGGTCCCCAATAATTACGATTGCGCCT
CATGTTTTCCTTGAGAATTACAAAACAGGTGTAACACATTCTTTCAATGATCAACTGACGATTACCTTGC
GTGCAGATGCGAATACAACAAAAGCCGTTTATCAAATCAATAATGGACCAGAGACGGCGTTTAAGGATGG
AGATCAATTCACAATCGGAAAAGGAGATCCATTTGGCAAAACATACACCATCATGTTAAAAGGAACGAAC
AGTGATGGTGTAACGAGGACCGAGAAATACAGTTTTGTTAAAAGAGATCCAGCGTCGGCCAAAACCATCG
GCTATCAAAATCCGAATCATTGGAGCCAGGTAAATGCTTATATCTATAAACATGATGGGAGCCGAGTAAT
TGAATTGACCGGATCTTGGCCTGGAAAACCAATGACTAAAAATGCAGACGGAATTTACACGCTGACGCTG
CCTGCGGACACGGATACAACCAACGCAAAAGTGATTTTTAATAATGGCAGCGCCCAAGTGCCCGGTCAGA
ATCAGCCTGGCTTTGATTACGTGCTAAATGGTTTATATAATGACTCGGGCTTAAGCGGTTCTCTTCCCCA
TTGAAGAAGACTTAGGAACTATATCCGGATTGGCGAATGGGACGCGCCCTGT
